>Addgene plasmid #149656 | pBbdCas9S(RBSmut)_Psyn-sgRNArodA | depositor full sequence | sequence record 292383 | pBbdCas9S(RBSmut)_Psyn-sgRNArodA sequence 10846 bps
CCTGCACTAGATCCCCGGCAAGTTCATCCTTAGGGTTTCCATATCTCTTAAAAAGTCAATTTCTGCTTGA
TTAATTTCTTGTGGATTATTGTTTTTGCGGTTTTTCATTTTTTATCTCCTTGAGTATTGAATTTTTTCTT
ATATATAAATATATAGCAAAAACTATTTTTGCCAACTTTTTTACAAAAAATTTTTTATTAAAACACTTAG
GGCTTTGCTAAATTCTCTTTTAAAAGAACTTAGTAAAGCCCTATGGATTTAAGAACTGATTATACTTACG
TAGTAAAAATACTACAGATATTAATAGTATAGACCATATCAAAATCATAATCAATTTATATTTATCTAAA
ATTGTAGTCCATACAAAATACAAAAAAATTAGGTTTTTCTAAATTCTATTTTAAAAGAACTTAGTAACAC
CTAATCTCTAAATTACTTACAAAATTCTAAAATTAGATTTTTAGTTCTTCATATTTCTTTAAAAGTTTTT
TAAGAAAATCTTTTTGATTTTCAAAAATTTCATGCATCATAAAACTAGTAAATTTGGATTTTTTTTTGTA
AAAATCATAACTTTCTTGGGTTTTAAGTTGAAATCTTAATGGTTTTATTGGATTTTGCCTAGATTTTTTT
AACGCCGGACTTTCTTTATCTTTTATAAAATTATAAGAATTTTTAATACCATTTTCTATTAAATAATCTT
CTTTTATAAGCCCCTCTTGCAGTGCAGTTGCTAATCTTAAATACTTATACGCTTGAGTTTTTGCTACATC
AAAGTCTTTTATAAAATCAAGAAAAGTTTTATAACCATCAAATTTATAATATTGATTATCTTTTATTTCT
TTTAAAATTTTAATATTTTCCACCCTGTGGAATATTTCTTTTTTGAAATTGTCATTTAACTTTTCCTTTA
GTGTCTTGTAATAAGAAATTTTACTTTCATTAATCATTAAATTTTGTTCAACATAAGTATCTATCTTTTT
TGTTAAAACTTTAACAACACGTTTTTTTTCCATAAAAATTTTCCTTTATTTTTGCAACATTTTCCTTAAT
TGATATAATTGTTACTATTTTAGATTTTTTAATATCCACTTAAGAATTAATCCCTCACTAGAATATTTTT
TATTATAGAATTCATATACATGTTTTTCTAAATCTATAAATTTATCAACAATTGCTTTATTATAGGGTGT
ATCTATCTTTTCTTTTCTTAATAATCGTCTCATATTCTTTAAATAACAACAAACACTGCCGGTTTTAAAC
CTAAATTCTATGTAATATATTTTTGAAAAAGTATATACATTTTCAACCCCGTTTATTTCATACTTTACAA
AAACATTATTTATTGGTTTTCTATAACCATAGTAAATGCCTAAAAATTTGTCCCCGTCTTTCATAGGATA
TAGATAAAGTTTTTGAATCTCTGATTTATCTAATAATTTTTCAAAAAAAATTATACACCGCTTTTGTTTG
TTACTAACTACTCTATGCAATGCCTTTAATATTTTTGTGTGATATATATTTTTATCACCTTTTTTTTCTT
TCAGCAGGAAGATACTTTCTTTTGGAAATTTAATTTTTTGTTCATTTATTCTTGCAGCCTTAAGTCCGAT
TTTCATATTTAATCCTTATATAGCCTTTCTATTTAATTCTTTTAAACTCAATAAACTTTTTTGGTTTTTC
ATTAGTTCTAATAATTCGCAATAATATGTGCAAAACACTTTATTGTATTCTATTTTCTTTTGGTTATTCA
AATATTCTTTTATAATTGGCTTTAGAAGTTCAATATTTACTTCTTTTTTTAGTTGTTCAATAAGGATATT
GAAAATGTTTGTTTTTAAATCTTGATAATTTTGTTGAGAATTTTCTTTTTTTCTTTCAATTGACTTCTCT
AATTTACGCTTTATATTGTTTAAATCGCTATATTTATGACTTTCAATAATAAAATGAGGCTTAAATTTGT
AATTTTCGTATATTTTTTGGAAACTTGTTTCTAATTGTTTAGAATTATATTCATTTTTTTCAAATTCTTT
TTGAGTGTTGCATAGAATTTCCTTTAATTTTTCTTGTTTTTCTTTCATACAAGATTTAGTAAAATGTATA
TTTTTATTTTTTAGTAATTTAATTTCTATTATTTTTATGATTTTAAGTATTTTGATTATATTATCTTTAT
CAATATTTAAATTGAATAAAATTGTAAGAAAAATTGAAAGAATTTTTTTACATAAAAAGTTACATTTATT
GAAGTAATTTCTTACTTGATACTTTTCTATTTCATTAATCTTTCTTTCTTCTTTTATATTATTTTTATTA
TTTAAACACTCCTTTAAATCTACACTCCCATTTTTAGTAAATCTATCTTTAAGGCCCCTTGAAACTCTAT
TTTGAAATCTTAAATCTTTTTTTTCTTGAAAGTATTTATAGATTTTTTGGTAACATTCTTTTTTTGAAAA
ATTAAGTTGATAGTATATTTCGGTCCCCAAATTTACCCCTAAGTGTTTGTGATAATTAGTTGTGACTTTA
AATTCTTTTTCTAATTTGTAAAGGTAATTTTGCAGTGTTTTTAGTTTAACGGGTGTTTGACTATTTCTTT
TAAGGTTTTCATTAAAGTAATAGAGTATGTTTTTTTGTGTGTATTTCTTATATGTTTTATTTATGTACGC
TAGTGTTGAGATAAGAACTACTAATTTATACTGTAATTTATTGTAGCAAGTTGTGGTTTTACTGGTTTTG
TTTATATTAGATAAGTTTTCCATTTATAGCTCCTTGAATACCGGATTTTTTATCTATAAAGTATATATAT
CACAATTTTGATTTAAAAGTAAATTCTTTTTTTAAAAATACAAAAATTTTTTATAAATTATATAGACCAT
GATATTGTATTAATACTAATTGATTTTAATTTAAGGTTGAACTAAAATAAACATAGTTTTGTAGAAAATA
ATTTTTCATTATTTTGCTACTTGATATTGGATCGTAAAAATATTAGGGCTTTACAAAGTTCTTTTAAAAG
AGAATTTAGTAAAGCCCTAAGTCTTTTAATAAAAAATTTTTTGTAAAAAAGTTGGCAAAAATAGTTTTTG
CTATATATTTATATATAAGAAAAAATTCAATACTCAAGGAGATAAAAAATGGAAAACTTAAACAATAATC
CACAAAAAATTAATCAAATAAATAAGCAAACTAATTTTATTGGTTTTGAAAATTTTATAGAACTTGATAA
TCAAGTTAATCAAACTAAAGAAAAAAGTAAATTAAGTAAGATAGGTAAGAAATTACCCGGAATAAGCAGT
CAAGTCTAGTGCGGCCGGAATTCTAAAGATCTTTGACAGCTAGCTCAGTCCTAGGTATAATACTAGTGTT
AATCTACCTAATATACCAGTTTTAGAGCTAGAAATAGCAAGTTAAAATAAGGCTAGTCCGTTATCAACTT
GAAAAAGTGGCACCGAGTCGGTGCTTTTTTTGGCGCGCCAAATAATGCCCGTGTCCCTGTTGAATAGGGA
CACGGTTTTTTAACAATTTTTTTATTCCTAGGCCTTAGTGGCCGGTACCCGGGGATCCTTATTACTGGCC
GCTTTCTAGCCTGGATACTTGTCTGGCTAGTTGCATTAGAGAGTCAGCTAGAGCCCTAGGGCTAGCTGTT
TGTGTATTCGGAGCCAGTGTAGTTTTTCTTTTTACTAACGATACGGGTAATAATTGATTGCCTTTTACAG
CCTGACCTTGAGACAATTGCAAAAGTCTGTCCACAGAGGTTTGACCTAATAATCTAAAATCTTGTTTGAT
AGTAGTAAGTGGAGGTATGTAGCAACTAGAATCTTCTGTATCATCATAACCCACAACTGAAATATCAGCC
CCAACTCTAAGTCCACTTTCAGTAATAGCTCGCATAGCTCCTAAAGCCATTTGATCATTAGCAACTAACA
TAGCAGTAGGGACAATGCCTTCATTTAACATTTGCATTGTTTGCTGAAATCCTGACATAGCAGACCAATC
TCCTTCTCTTTCTGCTATTGGTTGTATTTGATTTCTTGTTAAATACTTGTGCCATCCTGCTAATCTCAAT
CTGGCACTTACTGAACTTAAGGGACCTGCAAGTAGTGCAATTTGTTGATGGCCTAATGCAACAAGGTGTT
CAACTCCTAACCTTGTTCCATCTTCGTGAGAAAAAATTATAGAGTTTATTGGGGTTTGGTCCGACACATC
CAAAAACAATGCTGGAACATTAGTACATGCTGCTTCAACTGCAATCGCATCTTGGTCATCAAGAGGATAA
TTAATTATAAGTCCACTAACACGTTGAGCTAATAAATTATGTACTGCTGCCTTACAAGCCTCTACACCTG
ATCTCTCAACCATTGATACAACAACGCTTGCACCAAGTTGATCAGCTCTCGATTTAATTGCGGCTACAAT
TTGACTAGGCGCATGTAATGCAAGTGATGATGTGGCAACTCCAATTAAAAGTGATTGTTTCCCCGCAAGT
TGCTGAGCAACGCGATTTGGTATATAATTCAACTCTGCCATAGCTGCTTCAACCTTCTCTCTTGTTTTTG
CAGATACATGACTTGCTTGGTTCACAACTCTCGAAACCGTTTGGTAGCTAACCCCGGCATATTCAGCAAC
ATCATACAAAGTAACAGGTTTCATGGATCATTCCTCCATGATAAAATTTAAATTTCTGACTTTGGCAAAT
CCTTTTGCCTGTTAAAAAGAATAGCACAAAAATTAAAAAAAAAGAAACGCAAATAGCAATAGCATTAAAA
ATAATTATTATTATTTATTTCTTTGATTAAAATCAAAAGCCTTTAATGTATTTTCTTGATCTTTCATGCG
CTTAACGGTAAAATCCAAGGTATTAAGTTCACCTTCCACTTTTCTCTCTCTATCTTCTCTAGAAAATCAT
AAAAAATTTATTTGCTTTGTGAGCGGATAACAATTATAATAGATTCAATTGTGAGCGGATAACAATTTCA
CACAGAATTCATTAAAGAAGAGAAATTACATATGGATAAGAAATACTCAATAGGCTTAGCTATCGGCACA
AATAGCGTCGGATGGGCGGTGATCACTGATGAATATAAGGTTCCGTCTAAAAAGTTCAAGGTTCTGGGAA
ATACAGACCGCCACAGTATCAAAAAAAATCTTATAGGGGCTCTTTTATTTGACAGTGGAGAGACAGCGGA
AGCGACTCGTCTCAAACGGACAGCTCGTAGAAGGTATACACGTCGGAAGAATCGTATTTGTTATCTACAG
GAGATTTTTTCAAATGAGATGGCGAAAGTAGATGATAGTTTCTTTCATCGACTTGAAGAGTCTTTTTTGG
TGGAAGAAGACAAGAAGCATGAACGTCATCCTATTTTTGGAAATATAGTAGATGAAGTTGCTTATCATGA
GAAATATCCAACTATCTATCATCTGCGAAAAAAATTGGTAGATTCTACTGATAAAGCGGATTTGCGCTTA
ATCTATTTGGCCTTAGCGCATATGATTAAGTTTCGTGGTCATTTTTTGATTGAGGGAGATTTAAATCCTG
ATAATAGTGATGTGGACAAACTATTTATCCAGTTGGTACAAACCTACAATCAATTATTTGAAGAAAACCC
TATTAACGCAAGTGGAGTAGATGCTAAAGCGATTCTTTCTGCACGATTGAGTAAATCAAGACGATTAGAA
AATCTCATTGCTCAGCTCCCCGGTGAGAAGAAAAATGGCTTATTTGGGAATCTCATTGCTTTGTCATTGG
GTTTGACCCCTAATTTTAAATCAAATTTTGATTTGGCAGAAGATGCTAAATTACAGCTTTCAAAAGATAC
TTACGATGATGATTTAGATAATTTATTGGCGCAAATTGGAGATCAATATGCTGATTTGTTTTTGGCAGCT
AAGAATTTATCAGATGCTATTTTACTTTCAGATATCCTAAGAGTAAATACTGAAATAACTAAGGCTCCCC
TATCAGCTTCAATGATTAAACGCTACGATGAACATCATCAAGACTTGACTCTTTTAAAAGCTTTAGTTCG
ACAACAACTTCCAGAAAAGTATAAAGAAATCTTTTTTGATCAATCAAAAAACGGATATGCAGGTTATATT
GATGGGGGAGCTAGCCAAGAAGAATTTTATAAATTTATCAAACCAATTTTAGAAAAAATGGATGGTACTG
AGGAATTATTGGTGAAACTAAATCGTGAAGATTTGCTGCGCAAGCAACGGACCTTTGACAACGGCTCTAT
TCCCCATCAAATTCACTTGGGTGAGCTGCATGCTATTTTGAGAAGACAAGAAGACTTTTATCCATTTTTA
AAAGACAATCGTGAGAAGATTGAAAAAATCTTGACTTTTCGAATTCCTTATTATGTTGGTCCATTGGCGC
GTGGCAATAGTCGTTTTGCATGGATGACTCGGAAGTCTGAAGAAACAATTACCCCATGGAATTTTGAAGA
AGTTGTCGATAAAGGTGCTTCAGCTCAATCATTTATTGAACGCATGACAAACTTTGATAAAAATCTTCCA
AATGAAAAAGTACTACCAAAACATAGTTTGCTTTATGAGTATTTTACGGTTTATAACGAATTGACAAAGG
TCAAATATGTTACTGAAGGAATGCGAAAACCAGCATTTCTTTCAGGTGAACAGAAGAAAGCCATTGTTGA
TTTACTCTTCAAAACAAATCGAAAAGTAACCGTTAAGCAATTAAAAGAAGATTATTTCAAAAAAATAGAA
TGTTTTGATAGTGTTGAAATTTCAGGAGTTGAAGATAGATTTAATGCTTCATTAGGTACCTACCATGATT
TGCTAAAAATTATTAAAGATAAAGATTTTTTGGATAATGAAGAAAATGAAGATATCTTAGAGGATATTGT
TTTAACATTGACCTTATTTGAAGATAGGGAGATGATTGAGGAAAGACTTAAAACATATGCTCACCTCTTT
GATGATAAGGTGATGAAACAGCTTAAACGTCGCCGTTATACTGGTTGGGGACGTTTGTCTCGAAAATTGA
TTAATGGTATTAGGGATAAGCAATCTGGCAAAACAATATTAGATTTTTTGAAATCAGATGGTTTTGCCAA
TCGCAATTTTATGCAGCTGATCCATGATGATAGTTTGACATTTAAAGAAGACATTCAAAAAGCACAAGTG
TCTGGACAAGGCGATAGTTTACATGAACATATTGCAAATTTAGCTGGTAGCCCTGCTATTAAAAAAGGTA
TTTTACAGACTGTAAAAGTTGTTGATGAATTGGTCAAAGTAATGGGGCGGCATAAGCCAGAAAATATCGT
TATTGAAATGGCACGTGAAAATCAGACAACTCAAAAGGGCCAGAAAAATTCGCGAGAGCGTATGAAACGA
ATCGAAGAAGGTATCAAAGAATTAGGAAGTCAGATTCTTAAAGAGCATCCTGTTGAAAATACTCAATTGC
AAAATGAAAAGCTCTATCTCTATTATCTCCAAAATGGAAGAGACATGTATGTGGACCAAGAATTAGATAT
TAATCGTTTAAGTGATTATGATGTCGATGCCATTGTTCCACAAAGTTTCCTTAAAGACGATTCAATAGAC
AATAAGGTCTTAACGCGTTCTGATAAAAATCGTGGTAAATCGGATAACGTTCCAAGTGAAGAAGTAGTCA
AAAAGATGAAAAACTATTGGAGACAACTTCTAAACGCCAAGTTAATCACTCAACGTAAGTTTGATAATTT
AACGAAAGCTGAACGTGGAGGTTTGAGTGAACTTGATAAAGCTGGTTTTATCAAACGCCAATTGGTTGAA
ACTCGCCAAATCACTAAGCATGTGGCACAAATTTTGGATAGTCGCATGAATACTAAATACGATGAAAATG
ATAAACTTATTCGAGAGGTTAAAGTGATTACCTTAAAATCTAAATTAGTTTCTGACTTCCGAAAAGATTT
CCAATTCTATAAAGTACGTGAGATTAACAATTACCATCATGCCCATGATGCGTATCTAAATGCCGTCGTT
GGAACTGCTTTGATTAAGAAATATCCAAAACTTGAATCGGAGTTTGTCTATGGTGATTATAAAGTTTATG
ATGTTCGTAAAATGATTGCTAAGTCTGAGCAAGAAATAGGCAAAGCAACCGCAAAATATTTCTTTTACTC
TAATATCATGAACTTCTTCAAAACAGAAATTACACTTGCAAATGGAGAGATTCGCAAACGCCCTCTAATC
GAAACTAATGGGGAAACTGGAGAAATTGTCTGGGATAAAGGGCGAGATTTTGCCACAGTGCGCAAAGTAT
TGTCCATGCCCCAAGTCAATATTGTCAAGAAAACAGAAGTACAGACAGGCGGATTCTCCAAGGAGTCAAT
TTTACCAAAAAGAAATTCGGACAAGCTTATTGCTCGTAAAAAAGACTGGGATCCAAAAAAATATGGTGGT
TTTGATAGTCCAACGGTAGCTTATTCAGTCCTAGTGGTTGCTAAGGTGGAAAAAGGGAAATCGAAGAAGT
TAAAATCCGTTAAAGAGTTACTAGGGATCACAATTATGGAAAGAAGTTCCTTTGAAAAAAATCCGATTGA
CTTTTTAGAAGCTAAAGGATATAAGGAAGTTAAAAAAGACTTAATCATTAAACTACCTAAATATAGTCTT
TTTGAGTTAGAAAACGGTCGTAAACGGATGCTGGCTAGTGCCGGAGAATTACAAAAAGGAAATGAGCTGG
CTCTGCCAAGCAAATATGTGAATTTTTTATATTTAGCTAGTCATTATGAAAAGTTGAAGGGTAGTCCAGA
AGATAACGAACAAAAACAATTGTTTGTGGAGCAGCATAAGCATTATTTAGATGAGATTATTGAGCAAATC
AGTGAATTTTCTAAGCGTGTTATTTTAGCAGATGCCAATTTAGATAAAGTTCTTAGTGCATATAACAAAC
ATAGAGACAAACCAATACGTGAACAAGCAGAAAATATTATTCATTTATTTACGTTGACGAATCTTGGAGC
TCCCGCTGCTTTTAAATATTTTGATACAACAATTGATCGTAAACGATATACGTCTACAAAAGAAGTTTTA
GATGCCACTCTTATCCATCAATCCATCACTGGTCTTTATGAAACACGCATTGATTTGAGTCAGCTAGGAG
GTGACTAATAAAAGCTTGATCAGATCTCAGCTTTTTTTTGAAGTGCCTGGCAGTAAGTTGAAAAAATTTG
AAATAAACTTGGACTATGTTAATAAAAAAATACAAATTAACGAACAAAAAGATTTGAATTATTATATAAT
TTAGTTAAAAGCAATTTTAAATGAGGGAGGTTTCCATATGAGGGAAGCGGTGATCGCCGAAGTATCGACT
CAACTATCAGAGGTAGTTGGCGTCATCGAGCGCCATCTCGAACCGACGTTGCTGGCCGTACATTTGTACG
GCTCCGCAGTGGATGGCGGCCTGAAGCCACACAGTGATATTGATTTGCTGGTTACGGTGACCGTAAGGCT
TGATGAAACAACGCGGCGAGCTTTGATCAACGACCTTTTGGAAACTTCGGCTTCCCCTGGAGAGAGCGAG
ATTCTCCGCGCTGTAGAAGTCACCATTGTTGTGCACGACGACATCATTCCGTGGCGTTATCCAGCTAAGC
GCGAACTGCAATTTGGAGAATGGCAGCGCAATGACATTCTTGCAGGTATCTTCGAGCCAGCCACGATCGA
CATTGATCTGGCTATCTTGCTGACAAAAGCAAGAGAACATAGCGTTGCCTTGGTAGGTCCAGCGGCGGAG
GAACTCTTTGATCCGGTTCCTGAACAGGATCTATTTGAGGCGCTAAATGAAACCTTAACGCTATGGAACT
CGCCGCCCGACTGGGCTGGCGATGAGCGAAATGTAGTGCTTACGTTGTCCCGCATTTGGTACAGCGCAGT
AACCGGCAAAATCGCGCCGAAGGATGTCGCTGCCGACTGGGCAATGGAGCGCCTGCCGGCCCAGTATCAG
CCCGTCATACTTGAAGCTAGACAGGCTTATCTTGGACAAGAAGAAGATCGCTTGGCCTCGCGCGCAGATC
AGTTGGAAGAATTTGTCCACTACGTGAAAGGCGAGATCACCAAGGTAGTCGGCAAATAATGACGTCGCCG
GAGCGGTCGAGTTCTGGACCGACCGGCTCGGGTTCTCATGACCAAAATCCCTTAACGTGAGTTTTCGTTC
CACTGAGCGTCAGACCCCGTAGAAAAGATCAAAGGATCTTCTTGAGATCCTTTTTTTCTGCGCGTAATCT
GCTGCTTGCAAACAAAAAAACCACCGCTACCAGCGGTGGTTTGTTTGCCGGATCAAGAGCTACCAACTCT
TTTTCCGAAGGTAACTGGCTTCAGCAGAGCGCAGATACCAAATACTGTCCTTCTAGTGTAGCCGTAGTTA
GGCCACCACTTCAAGAACTCTGTAGCACCGCCTACATACCTCGCTCTGCTAATCCTGTTACCAGTGGCTG
CTGCCAGTGGCGATAAGTCGTGTCTTACCGGGTTGGACTCAAGACGATAGTTACCGGATAAGGCGCAGCG
GTCGGGCTGAACGGGGGGTTCGTGCACACAGCCCAGCTTGGAGCGAACGACCTACACCGAACTGAGATAC
CTACAGCGTGAGCTATGAGAAAGCGCCACGCTTCCCGAAGGGAGAAAGGCGGACAGGTATCCGGTAAGCG
GCAGGGTCGGAACAGGAGAGCGCACGAGGGAGCTTCCAGGGGGAAACGCCTGGTATCTTTATAGTCCTGT
CGGGTTTCGCCACCTCTGACTTGAGCGTCGATTTTTGTGATGCTCGTCAGGGGGGCGGAGCCTATGGAAA
AACGCCAGCAACGCGGCCTTTTTACGGTTCCTGGGCTTTTGCTGGCCTTTTGCTCACATGTTCTTT
Features (pLannotate 1.2.2; 11 found; start..end, strand, type, name):
   3323..3357    +  promoter       J23119(SpeI) promoter: bacterial promoter (Registry of Standard Biological Parts BBa J23119) modified to end with an SpeI site
   3379..3454    +  misc_RNA       gRNA scaffold: guide RNA scaffold for the Streptococcus pyogenes CRISPR/Cas9 system
   3565..4644    -  CDS            lacI: LACI_ECOLI - Experimental evidence at protein level: Swiss-Prot protein existence level 1. Repressor of the lactose operon. Binds allolactose as an inducer. From Escherichia coli (strain K12).
   4774..4878    -  CDS            fliD (fragment): FLID_BORBU - Protein inferred from homology: Swiss-Prot protein existence level 3. Required for the morphogenesis and for the elongation of the flagellar filament by facilitating polymerization of the flagellin monomers at the tip of growing filament. Forms a capping structure, which prevents flagellin subunits (transported through the central channel of the flagellum) from leaking out without polymerization at the distal end (By similarity). From Borrelia burgdorferi (strain ATCC 35210 / B31 / CIP 102532 / DSM 4680).
   4897..4941    +  promoter       T5 promoter: bacteriophage T5 promoter for E. coli RNA polymerase, with embedded lac operator
   4947..4967    +  protein_bind   lac operator (fragment): The lac repressor binds to the lac operator to inhibit transcription in E. coli. This inhibition can be relieved by adding lactose or isopropyl-β-D-thiogalactopyranoside (IPTG). lac repressor encoded by lacI
   5002..9106    +  CDS            dCas9 (fragment): catalytically dead mutant of the Cas9 endonuclease from the Streptococcus pyogenes Type II CRISPR/Cas system RNA-guided DNA-binding protein that lacks endonuclease activity due to the D10A mutation in the RuvC catalytic domain and the H840A mutation in the HNH catalytic domain
   9116..9241    +  CDS            hslU (fragment): HSLU_BORBU - Protein inferred from homology: Swiss-Prot protein existence level 3. ATPase subunit of a proteasome-like degradation complex; this subunit has chaperone activity. The binding of ATP and its subsequent hydrolysis by HslU are essential for unfolding of protein substrates subsequently hydrolyzed by HslV. HslU recognizes the N-terminal part of its protein substrates and unfolds these before they are guided to HslV for hydrolysis. From Borrelia burgdorferi (strain ATCC 35210 / B31 / CIP 102532 / DSM 4680).
   9278..10069   +  CDS            SmR: aminoglycoside adenylyltransferase (Murphy, 1985); aadA; confers resistance to spectinomycin and streptomycin
  10071..10117   +  CDS            BleoR (fragment): antibiotic-binding protein; Sh ble from Streptoalloteichus hindustanus; confers resistance to bleomycin, phleomycin, and Zeocin™
  10192..10780   +  rep_origin     ori: high-copy-number ColE1/pMB1/pBR322/pUC origin of replication
