>Addgene plasmid #149656 | pBbdCas9S(RBSmut)_Psyn-sgRNArodA | addgene full sequence | sequence record 307065 | Addgene NGS Result
TGTAAGAAAAATTGAAAGAATTTTTTTACATAAAAAGTTACATTTATTGAAGTAATTTCTTACTTGATAC
TTTTCTATTTCATTAATCTTTCTTTCTTCTTTTATATTATTTTTATTATTTAAACACTCCTTTAAATCTA
CACTCCCATTTTTAGTAAATCTATCTTTAAGGCCCCTTGAAACTCTATTTTGAAATCTTAAATCTTTTTT
TTCTTGAAAGTATTTATAGATTTTTTGGTAACATTCTTTTTTTGAAAAATTAAGTTGATAGTATATTTCG
GTCCCCAAATTTACCCCTAAGTGTTTGTGATAATTAGTTGTGACTTTAAATTCTTTTTCTAATTTGTAAA
GGTAATTTTGCAGTGTTTTTAGTTTAACGGGTGTTTGACTATTTCTTTTAAGGTTTTCATTAAAGTAATA
GAGTATGTTTTTTTGTGTGTATTTCTTATATGTTTTATTTATGTACGCTAGTGTTGAGATAAGGACTACT
AATTTATACTGTAATTTATTGTAGCAAGTTGTGGTTTTACTGGTTTTGTTTATATTAGATAAGTTTTCCA
TTTATAGCTCCTTGAATACCGGATTTTTTATCTATAAAGTATATATATCACAATTTTGATTTAAAAGTAA
ATTCTTTTTTTAAAAATACAAAAATTTTTTATAAATTATATAGACCATGATATTGTATTAATACTAATTG
ATTTTAATTTAAGGTTGAACTAAAATAAACATAGTTTTGTAGAAAATAATTTTTCATTATTTTGCTACTT
GATATTGGATCGTAAAAATATTAGGGCTTTACAAAGTTCTTTTAAAAGAGAATTTAGTAAAGCCCTAAGT
CTTTTAATAAAAAATTTTTTGTAAAAAAGTTGGCAAAAATAGTTTTTGCTATATATTTATATATAAGAAA
AAATTCAATACTCAAGGAGATAAAAAATGGAAAACTTAAACAATAATCCACAAAAAATTAATCAAATAAA
TAAGCAAACTAATTTTATTGGTTTTGAAAATTTTATAGAACTTGATAATCAAGTTAATCAAACTAAAGAA
AAAAGTAAATTAAGTAAGATAGGTAAGAAATTACCCGGAATAAGCAGTCAAGTCTAGTGCGGCCGGAATT
CTAAAGATCTTTGACAGCTAGCTCAGTCCTAGGTATAATACTAGTGTTAATCTACCTAATATACCAGTTT
TAGAGCTAGAAATAGCAAGTTAAAATAAGGCTAGTCCGTTATCAACTTGAAAAAGTGGCACCGAGTCGGT
GCTTTTTTTGGCGCGCCAAATAATGCCCGTGTCCCTGTTGAATAGGGACACGGTTTTTTAACAATTTTTT
TATTCCTAGGCCTTAGTGGCCGGTACCCGGGGATCCTTATTACTGGCCGCTTTCTAGCCTGGATACTTGT
CTGGCTAGTTGCATTAGAGAGTCAGCTAGAGCCCTAGGGCTAGCTGTTTGTGTATTCGGAGCCAGTGTAG
TTTTTCTTTTTACTAACGATACGGGTAATAATTGATTGCCTTTTACAGCCTGACCTTGAGACAATTGCAA
AAGTCTGTCCACAGAGGTTTGACCTAATAATCTAAAATCTTGTTTGATAGTAGTAAGTGGAGGTATGTAG
CAACTAGAATCTTCTGTATCATCATAACCCACAACTGAAATATCAGCCCCAACTCTAAGTCCACTTTCAG
TAATAGCTCGCATAGCTCCTAAAGCCATTTGATCATTAGCAACTAACATAGCAGTAGGGACAATGCCTTC
ATTTAACATTTGCATTGTTTGCTGAAATCCTGACATAGCAGACCAATCTCCTTCTCTTTCTGCTATTGGT
TGTATTTGATTTCTTGTTAAATACTTGTGCCATCCTGCTAATCTCAATCTGGCACTTACTGAACTTAAGG
GACCTGCAAGTAGTGCAATTTGTTGATGGCCTAATGCAACAAGGTGTTCAACTCCTAACCTTGTTCCATC
TTCGTGAGAAAAAATTATAGAGTTTATTGGGGTTTGGTCCGACACATCCAAAAACAATGCTGGAACATTA
GTACATGCTGCTTCAACTGCAATCGCATCTTGGTCATCAAGAGGATAATTAATTATAAGTCCACTAACAC
GTTGAGCTAATAAATTATGTACTGCTGCCTTACAAGCCTCTACACCTGATCTCTCAACCATTGATACAAC
AACGCTTGCACCAAGTTGATCAGCTCTCGATTTAATTGCGGCTACAATTTGACTAGGCGCATGTAATGCA
AGTGATGATGTGGCAACTCCAATTAAAAGTGATTGTTTCCCCGCAAGTTGCTGAGCAACGCGATTTGGTA
TATAATTCAACTCTGCCATAGCTGCTTCAACCTTCTCTCTTGTTTTTGCAGATACATGACTTGCTTGGTT
CACAACTCTCGAAACCGTTTGGTAGCTAACCCCGGCATATTCAGCAACATCATACAAAGTAACAGGTTTC
ATGGATCATTCCTCCATGATAAAATTTAAATTTCTGACTTTGGCAAATCCTTTTGCCTGTTAAAAAGAAT
AGCACAAAAATTAAAAAAAAAGAAACGCAAATAGCAATAGCATTAAAAATAATTATTATTATTTATTTCT
TTGATTAAAATCAAAAGCCTTTAATGTATTTTCTTGATCTTTCATGCGCTTAACGGTAAAATCCAAGGTA
TTAAGTTCACCTTCCACTTTTCTCTCTCTATCTTCTCTAGAAAATCATAAAAAATTTATTTGCTTTGTGA
GCGGATAACAATTATAATAGATTCAATTGTGAGCGGATAACAATTTCACACAGAATTCATTAAAGAAGAG
AAATTACATATGGATAAGAAATACTCAATAGGCTTAGCTATCGGCACAAATAGCGTCGGATGGGCGGTGA
TCACTGATGAATATAAGGTTCCGTCTAAAAAGTTCAAGGTTCTGGGAAATACAGACCGCCACAGTATCAA
AAAAAATCTTATAGGGGCTCTTTTATTTGACAGTGGAGAGACAGCGGAAGCGACTCGTCTCAAACGGACA
GCTCGTAGAAGGTATACACGTCGGAAGAATCGTATTTGTTATCTACAGGAGATTTTTTCAAATGAGATGG
CGAAAGTAGATGATAGTTTCTTTCATCGACTTGAAGAGTCTTTTTTGGTGGAAGAAGACAAGAAGCATGA
ACGTCATCCTATTTTTGGAAATATAGTAGATGAAGTTGCTTATCATGAGAAATATCCAACTATCTATCAT
CTGCGAAAAAAATTGGTAGATTCTACTGATAAAGCGGATTTGCGCTTAATCTATTTGGCCTTAGCGCATA
TGATTAAGTTTCGTGGTCATTTTTTGATTGAGGGAGATTTAAATCCTGATAATAGTGATGTGGACAAACT
ATTTATCCAGTTGGTACAAACCTACAATCAATTATTTGAAGAAAACCCTATTAACGCAAGTGGAGTAGAT
GCTAAAGCGATTCTTTCTGCACGATTGAGTAAATCAAGACGATTAGAAAATCTCATTGCTCAGCTCCCCG
GTGAGAAGAAAAATGGCTTATTTGGGAATCTCATTGCTTTGTCATTGGGTTTGACCCCTAATTTTAAATC
AAATTTTGATTTGGCAGAAGATGCTAAATTACAGCTTTCAAAAGATACTTACGATGATGATTTAGATAAT
TTATTGGCGCAAATTGGAGATCAATATGCTGATTTGTTTTTGGCAGCTAAGAATTTATCAGATGCTATTT
TACTTTCAGATATCCTAAGAGTAAATACTGAAATAACTAAGGCTCCCCTATCAGCTTCAATGATTAAACG
CTACGATGAACATCATCAAGACTTGACTCTTTTAAAAGCTTTAGTTCGACAACAACTTCCAGAAAAGTAT
AAAGAAATCTTTTTTGATCAATCAAAAAACGGATATGCAGGTTATATTGATGGGGGAGCTAGCCAAGAAG
AATTTTATAAATTTATCAAACCAATTTTAGAAAAAATGGATGGTACTGAGGAATTATTGGTGAAACTAAA
TCGTGAAGATTTGCTGCGCAAGCAACGGACCTTTGACAACGGCTCTATTCCCCATCAAATTCACTTGGGT
GAGCTGCATGCTATTTTGAGAAGACAAGAAGACTTTTATCCATTTTTAAAAGACAATCGTGAGAAGATTG
AAAAAATCTTGACTTTTCGAATTCCTTATTATGTTGGTCCATTGGCGCGTGGCAATAGTCGTTTTGCATG
GATGACTCGGAAGTCTGAAGAAACAATTACCCCATGGAATTTTGAAGAAGTTGTCGATAAAGGTGCTTCA
GCTCAATCATTTATTGAACGCATGACAAACTTTGATAAAAATCTTCCAAATGAAAAAGTACTACCAAAAC
ATAGTTTGCTTTATGAGTATTTTACGGTTTATAACGAATTGACAAAGGTCAAATATGTTACTGAAGGAAT
GCGAAAACCAGCATTTCTTTCAGGTGAACAGAAGAAAGCCATTGTTGATTTACTCTTCAAAACAAATCGA
AAAGTAACCGTTAAGCAATTAAAAGAAGATTATTTCAAAAAAATAGAATGTTTTGATAGTGTTGAAATTT
CAGGAGTTGAAGATAGATTTAATGCTTCATTAGGTACCTACCATGATTTGCTAAAAATTATTAAAGATAA
AGATTTTTTGGATAATGAAGAAAATGAAGATATCTTAGAGGATATTGTTTTAACATTGACCTTATTTGAA
GATAGGGAGATGATTGAGGAAAGACTTAAAACATATGCTCACCTCTTTGATGATAAGGTGATGAAACAGC
TTAAACGTCGCCGTTATACTGGTTGGGGACGTTTGTCTCGAAAATTGATTAATGGTATTAGGGATAAGCA
ATCTGGCAAAACAATATTAGATTTTTTGAAATCAGATGGTTTTGCCAATCGCAATTTTATGCAGCTGATC
CATGATGATAGTTTGACATTTAAAGAAGACATTCAAAAAGCACAAGTGTCTGGACAAGGCGATAGTTTAC
ATGAACATATTGCAAATTTAGCTGGTAGCCCTGCTATTAAAAAAGGTATTTTACAGACTGTAAAAGTTGT
TGATGAATTGGTCAAAGTAATGGGGCGGCATAAGCCAGAAAATATCGTTATTGAAATGGCACGTGAAAAT
CAGACAACTCAAAAGGGCCAGAAAAATTCGCGAGAGCGTATGAAACGAATCGAAGAAGGTATCAAAGAAT
TAGGAAGTCAGATTCTTAAAGAGCATCCTGTTGAAAATACTCAATTGCAAAATGAAAAGCTCTATCTCTA
TTATCTCCAAAATGGAAGAGACATGTATGTGGACCAAGAATTAGATATTAATCGTTTAAGTGATTATGAT
GTCGATGCCATTGTTCCACAAAGTTTCCTTAAAGACGATTCAATAGACAATAAGGTCTTAACGCGTTCTG
ATAAAAATCGTGGTAAATCGGATAACGTTCCAAGTGAAGAAGTAGTCAAAAAGATGAAAAACTATTGGAG
ACAACTTCTAAACGCCAAGTTAATCACTCAACGTAAGTTTGATAATTTAACGAAAGCTGAACGTGGAGGT
TTGAGTGAACTTGATAAAGCTGGTTTTATCAAACGCCAATTGGTTGAAACTCGCCAAATCACTAAGCATG
TGGCACAAATTTTGGATAGTCGCATGAATACTAAATACGATGAAAATGATAAACTTATTCGAGAGGTTAA
AGTGATTACCTTAAAATCTAAATTAGTTTCTGACTTCCGAAAAGATTTCCAATTCTATAAAGTACGTGAG
ATTAACAATTACCATCATGCCCATGATGCGTATCTAAATGCCGTCGTTGGAACTGCTTTGATTAAGAAAT
ATCCAAAACTTGAATCGGAGTTTGTCTATGGTGATTATAAAGTTTATGATGTTCGTAAAATGATTGCTAA
GTCTGAGCAAGAAATAGGCAAAGCAACCGCAAAATATTTCTTTTACTCTAATATCATGAACTTCTTCAAA
ACAGAAATTACACTTGCAAATGGAGAGATTCGCAAACGCCCTCTAATCGAAACTAATGGGGAAACTGGAG
AAATTGTCTGGGATAAAGGGCGAGATTTTGCCACAGTGCGCAAAGTATTGTCCATGCCCCAAGTCAATAT
TGTCAAGAAAACAGAAGTCCAGACAGGCGGATTCTCCAAGGAGTCAATTTTACCAAAAAGAAATTCGGAC
AAGCTTATTGCTCGTAAAAAAGACTGGGATCCAAAAAAATATGGTGGTTTTGATAGTCCAACGGTAGCTT
ATTCAGTCCTAGTGGTTGCTAAGGTGGAAAAAGGGAAATCGAAGAAGTTAAAATCCGTTAAAGAGTTACT
AGGGATCACAATTCTGGAAAGAAGTTCCTTTGAAAAAAATCCGATTGACTTTTTAGAAGCTAAAGGATAT
AAGGAAGTTAAAAAAGACTTAATCATTAAACTACCTAAATATAGTCTTTTTGAGTTAGAAAACGGTCGTA
AACGGATGCTGGCTAGTGCCGGAGAATTACAAAAAGGAAATGAGCTGGCTCTGCCAAGCAAATATGTGAA
TTTTTTATATTTAGCTAGTCATTATGAAAAGTTGAAGGGTAGTCCAGAAGATAACGAACAAAAACAATTG
TTTGTGGAGCAGCATAAGCATTATTTAGATGAGATTATTGAGCAAATCAGTGAATTTTCTAAGCGTGTTA
TTTTAGCAGATGCCAATTTAGATAAAGTTCTTAGTGCATATAACAAACATAGAGACAAACCAATACGTGA
ACAAGCAGAAAATATTATTCATTTATTTACGTTGACGAATCTTGGAGCTCCCGCTGCTTTTAAATATTTT
GATACAACAATTGATCGTAAACGATATACGTCTACAAAAGAAGTTTTAGATGCCACTCTTATCCATCAAT
CCATCACTGGTCTTTATGAAACACGCATTGATTTGAGTCAGCTAGGAGGTGACTAATAAAAGCTTGATCA
GATCTCAGCTTTTTTTTGAAGTGCCTGGCAGTAAGTTGAAAAAATTTGAAATAAACTTGGACTATGTTAA
TAAAAAAATACAAATTAACGAACAAAAAGATTTGAATTATTATATAATTTAGTTAAAAGCAATTTTAAAT
GAGGGAGGTTTCCATATGAGGGAAGCGGTGATCGCCGAAGTATCGACTCAACTATCAGAGGTAGTTGGCG
TCATCGAGCGCCATCTCGAACCGACGTTGCTGGCCGTACATTTGTACGGCTCCGCAGTGGATGGCGGCCT
GAAGCCACACAGTGATATTGATTTGCTGGTTACGGTGACCGTAAGGCTTGATGAAACAACGCGGCGAGCT
TTGATCAACGACCTTTTGGAAACTTCGGCTTCCCCTGGAGAGAGCGAGATTCTCCGCGCTGTAGAAGTCA
CCATTGTTGTGCACGACGACATCATTCCGTGGCGTTATCCAGCTAAGCGCGAACTGCAATTTGGAGAATG
GCAGCGCAATGACATTCTTGCAGGTATCTTCGAGCCAGCCACGATCGACATTGATCTGGCTATCTTGCTG
ACAAAAGCAAGAGAACATAGCGTTGCCTTGGTAGGTCCAGCGGCGGAGGAACTCTTTGATCCGGTTCCTG
AACAGGATCTATTTGAGGCGCTAAATGAAACCTTAACGCTATGGAACTCGCCGCCCGACTGGGCTGGCGA
TGAGCGAAATGTAGTGCTTACGTTGTCCCGCATTTGGTACAGCGCAGTAACCGGCAAAATCGCGCCGAAG
GATGTCGCTGCCGACTGGGCAATGGAGCGCCTGCCGGCCCAGTATCAGCCCGTCATACTTGAAGCTAGAC
AGGCTTATCTTGGACAAGAAGAAGATCGCTTGGCCTCGCGCGCAGATCAGTTGGAAGAATTTGTCCACTA
CGTGAAAGGCGAGATCACCAAGGTAGTCGGCAAATAATGACGTCGCCGGAGCGGTCGAGTTCTGGACCGA
CCGGCTCGGGTTCTCATGACCAAAATCCCTTAACGTGAGTTTTCGTTCCACTGAGCGTCAGACCCCGTAG
AAAAGATCAAAGGATCTTCTTGAGATCCTTTTTTTCTGCGCGTAATCTGCTGCTTGCAAACAAAAAAACC
ACCGCTACCAGCGGTGGTTTGTTTGCCGGATCAAGAGCTACCAACTCTTTTTCCGAAGGTAACTGGCTTC
AGCAGAGCGCAGATACCAAATACTGTTCTTCTAGTGTAGCCGTAGTTAGGCCACCACTTCAAGAACTCTG
TAGCACCGCCTACATACCTCGCTCTGCTAATCCTGTTACCAGTGGCTGCTGCCAGTGGCGATAAGTCGTG
TCTTACCGGGTTGGACTCAAGACGATAGTTACCGGATAAGGCGCAGCGGTCGGGCTGAACGGGGGGTTCG
TGCACACAGCCCAGCTTGGAGCGAACGACCTACACCGAACTGAGATACCTACAGCGTGAGCTATGAGAAA
GCGCCACGCTTCCCGAAGGGAGAAAGGCGGACAGGTATCCGGTAAGCGGCAGGGTCGGAACAGGAGAGCG
CACGAGGGAGCTTCCAGGGGGAAACGCCTGGTATCTTTATAGTCCTGTCGGGTTTCGCCACCTCTGACTT
GAGCGTCGATTTTTGTGATGCTCGTCAGGGGGGCGGAGCCTATGGAAAAACGCCAGCAACGCGGCCTTTT
TACGGTTCCTGGCCTTTTGCTGGCCTTTTGCTCACATGTTCTTTCCTGCACTAGATCCCCGGCAAGTTCA
TCCTTAGGGTTTTCATATCTCTTAAAAAGTCAATTTCTGCTTGATTAATTTCTTGTGGATTATTGTTTTT
GCGGTTTTTCATTTTTTATCTCCTTGAGTATTGAATTTTTTCTTATATATAAATATATAGCAAAAACTAT
TTTTGCCAACTTTTTTACAAAAAATTTTTTATTAAAACACTTAGGGCTTTGCTAAATTCTCTTTTAAAAG
AACTTAGTAAAGCCCTATGGATTTAAGAACTGATTATACTTACGTAGTAAAAATACTACAGATATTAATA
GTATAGACCATATCAAAATCATAATCAATTTATATTTATCTAAAATTGTAGTCCATACAAAATACAAAAA
AATTAGGTTTTTCTAAATTCTATTTTAAAAGAACTTAGTAACACCTAATCTCTAAATTACTTACAAAATT
CTAAAATTAGATTTTTAGTTCTTCATATTTCTTTAAAAGTTTTTTAAGAAAATCTTTTTGATTTTCAAAA
ATTTCATGCATCATAAAACTAGTAAATTTGGATTTTTTTTTGTAAAAATCATAACTTTCTTGGGTTTTAA
GTTGAAATCTTAATGGTTTTATTGGATTTTGCCTAGATTTTTTTAACGCCGGACTTTCTTTATCTTTTAT
AAAATTATAAGAATTTTTAATACCATTTTCTATTAAATAATCTTCTTTTATAAGCCCCTCTTGCAGTGCA
GTTGCTAATCTTAAATACTTATACGCTTGAGTTTTTGCTACATCAAAGTCTTTTATAAAATCAAGAAAAG
TTTTATAACCATCAAATTTATAATATTGATTATCTTTTATTTCTTTTAAAATTTTAATATTTTCCACCCT
GTGGAATATTTCTTTTTTGAAATTGTCATTTAACTTTTCCTTTAGTGTCTTGTAATAAGAAATTTTACTT
TCATTAATCATTAAATTTTGTTCAACATAAGTATCTATCTTTTTTGTTAAAACTTTAACAACACGTTTTT
TTTCCATAAAAATTTTCCTTTATTTTTGCAACATTTTCCTTAATTGATATAATTGTTACTATTTTAGATT
TTTTAATATCCACTTAAGAATTAATCCCTCACTAGAATATTTTTTATTATAGAATTCATATACATGTTTT
TCTAAATCTATAAATTTATCAACAATTGCTTTATTATAGGGTGTATCTATCTTTTCTTTTCTTAATAATC
GTCTCATATTCTTTAAATAACAACAAACACTGCCGGTTTTAAACCTAAATTCTATGTAATATATTTTTGA
AAAAGTATATACATTTTCAACCCCGTTTATTTCATACTTTACAAAAACATTATTTATTGGTTTTCTATAA
CCATAGTAAATGCCTAAAAATTTGTCCCCGTCTTTCATAGGATATAGATAAAGTTTTTGAATCTCTGATT
TATCTAATAATTTTTCAAAAAAAATTATACACCGCTTTTGTTTGTTACTAACTACTCTATGCAATGCCTT
TAATATTTTTGTGTGATATATATTTTTATCACCTTTTTTTTCTTTCAGCAGGAAGATACTTTCTTTTGGA
AATTTAATTTTTTGTTCATTTATTCTTGCAGCCTTAAGTCCGATTTTCATATTTAATCCTTATATAGCCT
TTCTATTTAATTCTTTTAAACTCAATAAACTTTTTTGGTTTTTCATTAGTTCTAATAATTCGCAATAATA
TGTGCAAAACACTTTATTGTATTCTATTTTCTTTTGGTTATTCAAATATTCTTTTATAATTGGCTTTAGA
AGTTCAATATTTACTTCTTTTTTTAGTTGTTCAATAAGGATATTGAAAATGTTTGTTTTTAAATCTTGAT
AATTTTGTTGAGAATTTTCTTTTTTTCTTTCAATTGACTTCTCTAATTTACGCTTTATATTGTTTAAATC
GCTATATTTATGACTTTCAATAATAAAATGAGGCTTAAATTTGTAATTTTCGTATATTTTTTGGAAACTT
GTTTCTAATTGTTTAGAATTATATTCATTTTTTTCAAATTCTTTTTGAGTGTTGCATAGAATTTCCTTTA
ATTTTTCTTGTTTTTCTTTCATACAAGATTTAGTAAAATGTATATTTTTATTTTTTAGTAATTTAATTTC
TATTATTTTTATGATTTTAAGTATTTTGATTATATTATCTTTATCAATATTTAAATTGAATAAAAT
Features (pLannotate 1.2.2; 11 found; start..end, strand, type, name):
   1131..1165    +  promoter       J23119(SpeI) promoter: bacterial promoter (Registry of Standard Biological Parts BBa J23119) modified to end with an SpeI site
   1187..1262    +  misc_RNA       gRNA scaffold: guide RNA scaffold for the Streptococcus pyogenes CRISPR/Cas9 system
   1373..2452    -  CDS            lacI: LACI_ECOLI - Experimental evidence at protein level: Swiss-Prot protein existence level 1. Repressor of the lactose operon. Binds allolactose as an inducer. From Escherichia coli (strain K12).
   2582..2686    -  CDS            fliD (fragment): FLID_BORBU - Protein inferred from homology: Swiss-Prot protein existence level 3. Required for the morphogenesis and for the elongation of the flagellar filament by facilitating polymerization of the flagellin monomers at the tip of growing filament. Forms a capping structure, which prevents flagellin subunits (transported through the central channel of the flagellum) from leaking out without polymerization at the distal end (By similarity). From Borrelia burgdorferi (strain ATCC 35210 / B31 / CIP 102532 / DSM 4680).
   2705..2749    +  promoter       T5 promoter: bacteriophage T5 promoter for E. coli RNA polymerase, with embedded lac operator
   2755..2775    +  protein_bind   lac operator (fragment): The lac repressor binds to the lac operator to inhibit transcription in E. coli. This inhibition can be relieved by adding lactose or isopropyl-β-D-thiogalactopyranoside (IPTG). lac repressor encoded by lacI
   2810..6914    +  CDS            dCas9 (fragment): catalytically dead mutant of the Cas9 endonuclease from the Streptococcus pyogenes Type II CRISPR/Cas system RNA-guided DNA-binding protein that lacks endonuclease activity due to the D10A mutation in the RuvC catalytic domain and the H840A mutation in the HNH catalytic domain
   6924..7049    +  CDS            hslU (fragment): HSLU_BORBU - Protein inferred from homology: Swiss-Prot protein existence level 3. ATPase subunit of a proteasome-like degradation complex; this subunit has chaperone activity. The binding of ATP and its subsequent hydrolysis by HslU are essential for unfolding of protein substrates subsequently hydrolyzed by HslV. HslU recognizes the N-terminal part of its protein substrates and unfolds these before they are guided to HslV for hydrolysis. From Borrelia burgdorferi (strain ATCC 35210 / B31 / CIP 102532 / DSM 4680).
   7086..7877    +  CDS            SmR: aminoglycoside adenylyltransferase (Murphy, 1985); aadA; confers resistance to spectinomycin and streptomycin
   7879..7925    +  CDS            BleoR (fragment): antibiotic-binding protein; Sh ble from Streptoalloteichus hindustanus; confers resistance to bleomycin, phleomycin, and Zeocin™
   8000..8588    +  rep_origin     ori: high-copy-number ColE1/pMB1/pBR322/pUC origin of replication
