[The description below was written by a language model from this plasmid's Addgene catalogue record and pLannotate feature annotations shown in this document.]
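Description:
pBbdCas9S(RBSmut)_Psyn-sgRNArodA is a 10,846 bp all-in-one CRISPR interference plasmid built to knock down expression of the rodA gene in the Lyme disease spirochete Borrelia burgdorferi. It is propagated in E. coli through a high-copy ColE1/pUC-type origin and selected with spectinomycin via an aadA (SmR) aminoglycoside adenylyltransferase gene. The recommended cloning host is a lacIq strain, which helps keep the inducible cassette silent during propagation. About 2 kb of the plasmid carries no annotation. No Borrelia replication functions are annotated, so the tables do not show how the plasmid is maintained in the spirochete.

The payload has three expression units. A catalytically dead Streptococcus pyogenes Cas9 (D10A/H840A) sits downstream of a T5 promoter with lac operators, corresponding to the PpQE30 promoter named in the record, so its transcription is repressed by LacI and relieved by IPTG. The "RBSmut" in the backbone name points to an altered ribosome binding site, though the record does not explain its effect. The lacI repressor is encoded on the opposite strand. The short fliD-like fragment upstream of it probably reflects B. burgdorferi flaB promoter sequence, consistent with the listed PflaB. Similarly, the hslU-like fragment ahead of the resistance gene is likely native Borrelia promoter sequence, and the small BleoR fragment appears to be a cloning remnant. The rodA-targeting sgRNA, a 20 nt spacer fused to the S. pyogenes guide scaffold, is transcribed from the synthetic constitutive promoter Psyn, annotated as J23119. On induction, dCas9 pairs with the guide and binds rodA without cutting it, blocking its transcription and allowing conditional depletion studies. The depositor and sequencing-derived records carry identical features and differ only in their start coordinate.
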