Addgene plasmid #149656: pBbdCas9S(RBSmut)_Psyn-sgRNArodA
Purpose: all-in-one CRISPRi vector for targeting B. burgdorferi rodA
Depositing lab: Christine Jacobs-Wagner. Depositing organization: Yale University. Publication: A CRISPR interference platform for selective downregulation of gene expression in Borrelia burgdorferi. Takacs CN, Scott M, Chang Y, Kloos ZA, Irnov I, Rosa PA, Liu J, Jacobs-Wagner C. Appl Environ Microbiol. 2020 Nov 30. pii: AEM.02519-20. doi: 10.1128/AEM.02519-20. PubMed 33257311.
Backbone
  Vector backbone: pBbdCas9S(RBSmut)
  Backbone manufacturer: CJW lab
  Vector type: Bacterial Expression, CRISPR
Growth in bacteria
  Bacterial resistance: Spectinomycin, 50 μg/mL
  Growth temperature: 30°C
  Growth strain: NEB 5-alpha F' Iq
  Copy number: High Copy
Gene/Insert
  Gene/Insert name: dCas9, lacI, sgRNArodA
  gRNA/shRNA sequence: TTAATCTACCTAATATACCA
  Species: Synthetic
  Promoter: PflaB, PpQE30, Psyn
  Cloning method: Restriction Enzyme; 5′ cloning site Unknown (unknown if destroyed); 3′ cloning site Unknown (unknown if destroyed)
  Sequencing primers: 5′ Unknown
Terms and licenses: Academic/Nonprofit Terms; Industry Terms: Not Available to Industry
How to cite: pBbdCas9S(RBSmut)_Psyn-sgRNArodA was a gift from Christine Jacobs-Wagner (Addgene plasmid # 149656 ; http://n2t.net/addgene:149656 ; RRID:Addgene_149656)
